Addgene plasmid #89308: lentiMPH v2
Purpose: lenti vector encoding the MS2-P65-HSF1 activator helper complex with a 2A Hygro resistance marker (EF1a-MS2-p65-HSF1-2A-Hygro-WPRE). This version has a higher virus titer.
Depositing lab: Feng Zhang. Depositing organization: Broad Institute. Publication: Genome-scale CRISPR-Cas9 knockout and transcriptional activation screening. Joung J, Konermann S, Gootenberg JS, Abudayyeh OO, Platt RJ, Brigham MD, Sanjana NE, Zhang F. Nat Protoc. 2017 Apr;12(4):828-863. doi: 10.1038/nprot.2017.016. Epub 2017 Mar 23. PubMed 28333914.
Backbone
  Vector backbone: plenti
  Vector type: Mammalian Expression, Lentiviral
  Selectable markers: Hygromycin
Growth in bacteria
  Bacterial resistance: Ampicillin, 100 μg/mL
  Growth temperature: 37°C
  Growth strain: Stbl3
  Copy number: High Copy
Gene/Insert
  Gene/Insert name: MS2-P65-HSF1_2A_Hygro
  Species: H. sapiens (human), Synthetic
  Insert size (bp): 2526
  Mutation: N55K in MS2
  Entrez Gene: RELA (a.k.a. AIF3BL3, CMCU, NFKB3, p65)
  Promoter: EF1a
  Cloning method: Restriction Enzyme; 5′ cloning site EcoRI (not destroyed); 3′ cloning site BsiWI (not destroyed)
  Sequencing primers: 5′ cacatagcgtaaaaggagcaacatag; 3′ GTTTGGATCTTGGTTCATTCTCAAGCCTCAG
Terms and licenses: Academic/Nonprofit Terms; Industry Terms: Not Available to Industry
How to cite: lentiMPH v2 was a gift from Feng Zhang (Addgene plasmid # 89308 ; http://n2t.net/addgene:89308 ; RRID:Addgene_89308)
