[The description below was written by a language model from this plasmid's Addgene catalogue record and pLannotate feature annotations shown in this document.]
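Description:
lentiMPH v2 is a lentiviral mammalian expression plasmid on a pLenti backbone that delivers the MS2-p65-HSF1 (MPH) activator helper complex used in CRISPR-based transcriptional activation. In bacteria it is maintained through a high-copy ColE1/pUC-type origin with ampicillin resistance (AmpR). The backbone also carries an f1 origin and an SV40/EM7-driven bleomycin/Zeocin resistance cassette that lies outside the LTR-flanked region. The viral genome is transcribed from a CMV enhancer/promoter fused to a truncated HIV-1 5' LTR, followed by the Ψ packaging signal with a gag fragment, the RRE for Rev-dependent nuclear export, and the cPPT/CTS. It ends in a second truncated LTR backed by a bGH polyadenylation signal.

The payload is a single open reading frame driven by the EF1a promoter, annotated as the core promoter with intron A segments. It encodes the bacteriophage MS2 coat protein (carrying the N55K mutation), fused to a p65/RELA activation region and the C-terminal activation domain of human HSF1. According to the catalogue entry, a 2A peptide then links this fusion to hygromycin B phosphotransferase, so the activator and the mammalian selection marker come from one transcript; the 2A itself is not annotated in the feature table. A WPRE downstream enhances transcript expression. In the annotated sequence, the EF1a cassette and WPRE lie on the opposite strand from the LTRs, Ψ, RRE and cPPT, suggesting the expression unit is inverted relative to the viral genome. The record does not comment on this, noting only that this version gives higher viral titer. MS2 coat protein binds MS2 RNA hairpins, so the fusion is recruited to guide RNAs bearing such aptamers. The plasmid is typically used to make hygromycin-selected cell lines stably expressing MPH for genome-scale activation screens.
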