Features (pLannotate 1.2.2; 36 found; start..end, strand, type, name):
    134..497     -  CDS            HIV-1 gag (fragment): gag protein from human immunodeficiency virus 1; gag
    481..606     -  misc_feature   HIV-1 Ψ: packaging signal of human immunodeficiency virus type 1
    653..833     -  LTR            5' LTR (truncated): truncated 5' long terminal repeat (LTR) from HIV-1
    851..1050    -  promoter       CMV promoter: human cytomegalovirus (CMV) immediate early promoter
   1051..1430    -  enhancer       CMV enhancer: human cytomegalovirus immediate early enhancer
   1585..1637    +  misc_feature   bom (fragment): basis of mobility region from pBR322
   1696..1800    +  promoter       AmpR promoter: bla
   1801..2661    +  CDS            AmpR: β-lactamase; bla; confers resistance to ampicillin, carbenicillin, and related antibiotics
   2832..3420    +  rep_origin     ori: high-copy-number ColE1/pMB1/pBR322/pUC origin of replication
   3603..3695    +  CDS            lacI (fragment): lac repressor; lacI; The lac repressor binds to the lac operator to inhibit transcription in E. coli. This inhibition can be relieved by adding lactose or isopropyl-β-D-thiogalactopyranoside (IPTG).
   3708..3729    +  protein_bind   CAP binding site: CAP binding activates transcription in the presence of cAMP. E. coli catabolite activator protein
   3744..3774    +  promoter       lac promoter: promoter for the E. coli lac operon
   3778..3800    +  protein_bind   lac operator (fragment): The lac repressor binds to the lac operator to inhibit transcription in E. coli. This inhibition can be relieved by adding lactose or isopropyl-β-D-thiogalactopyranoside (IPTG). lac repressor encoded by lacI
   3871..3992    -  polyA_signal   SV40 poly(A) signal: SV40 polyadenylation signal
   3987..4112    -  CDS            ble (fragment): BLE_KLEPN - Experimental evidence at protein level: Swiss-Prot protein existence level 1. Binding protein with a strong affinity to the bleomycin family of antibiotics. Binds to CL990; an antimitotic-antibiotic compound. From Klebsiella pneumoniae.
   4122..4496    -  CDS            BleoR: antibiotic-binding protein; Sh ble from Streptoalloteichus hindustanus; confers resistance to bleomycin, phleomycin, and Zeocin™
   4515..4562    -  promoter       EM7 promoter: synthetic bacterial promoter&nbsp
   4610..4939    -  promoter       SV40 promoter: SV40 enhancer and early promoter
   4953..5381    -  rep_origin     f1 ori (sequence partly withheld): f1 bacteriophage origin of replication; arrow indicates direction of (+) strand synthesis
   5402..5423    -  promoter       SV40 promoter (fragment): SV40 enhancer and early promoter
   5427..5651    -  polyA_signal   bGH poly(A) signal: bovine growth hormone polyadenylation signal
   5683..5863    -  LTR            5' LTR (truncated): truncated 5' long terminal repeat (LTR) from HIV-1
   5870..6370    -  CDS            nef (fragment): NEF_HV1LA - Experimental evidence at protein level: Swiss-Prot protein existence level 1. Extracellular Nef protein targets CD4(+) T-lymphocytes for apoptosis by interacting with CXCR4 surface receptors. From Human immunodeficiency virus type 1 group M subtype B (isolate Lai) (HIV-1).
   6395..6461    +  CDS            small t antigen (fragment): SV40 (simian virus 40) small t antigen
   6487..6698    +  promoter       EF-1α core promoter: core promoter for human elongation factor EF-1α
   6699..6808    +  intron         EF-1α intron A (fragment): intron upstream of the start codon of human EF-1α
   7434..7637    +  intron         EF-1α intron A: truncated intron upstream of the start codon of human EF-1α
   7659..8048    +  CDS            CAPSD_BPMS2: Experimental evidence at protein level: Swiss-Prot protein existence level 1. Acts as a translational repressor of viral replicase synthesis late in infection. This latter function is the result of capsid protein interaction with an RNA hairpin which contains the replicase ribosome-binding site. From Escherichia phage MS2 (Bacteriophage MS2).
   8139..8681    +  CDS            Rela (fragment): TF65_MOUSE - Also known as Nfkb3. Experimental evidence at protein level: Swiss-Prot protein existence level 1. NF-kappa-B is a pleiotropic transcription factor present in almost all cell types and is the endpoint of a series of signal transduction events that are initiated by a vast array of stimuli related to many biological processes such as inflammation, immunity, differentiation, cell growth, tumorigenesis and apoptosis. NF-kappa-B is a homo- or heterodimeric complex formed by the Rel-like domain- containing proteins RELA/p65, RELB, NFKB1/p105, NFKB1/p50, REL and NFKB2/p52. The heterodime
   8706..9077    +  CDS            HSF1: C-terminal activation domain from the human heat shock transcription factor HSF1
   9150..10171   +  CDS            HygR (fragment): hygromycin B phosphotransferase confers resistance to hygromycin
  10185..10206   +  misc_feature   MCS (fragment): pBluescript multiple cloning site
  10209..10797   +  misc_feature   WPRE: woodchuck hepatitis virus posttranscriptional regulatory element
  10850..10967   -  misc_feature   cPPT/CTS: central polypurine tract and central termination sequence of HIV-1
  11017..11117   -  CDS            Rev (fragment): human immunodeficiency virus 1 (HIV-1) Rev protein; rev; enhances nuclear export of unspliced and incompletely spliced viral mRNAs
  11494..11727   -  misc_feature   RRE: The Rev response element (RRE) of HIV-1 allows for Rev-dependent mRNA export from the nucleus to the cytoplasm.
>Addgene plasmid #89308 | lentiMPH v2 | addgene full sequence | sequence record 425605 | Addgene NGS Result
CTTTTTTCTCTCTGCACCACTCTTCTCTTTGCCTTGGTGGGTGCTACTCCTAATGGTTCAATTTTTACTA
CTTTATATTTATATAATTCACTTCTCCAATTGTCCCTCATATCTCCTCCTCCAGGTCTGAAGATCAGCGG
CCGCTTGCTGTGCGGTGGTCTTACTTTTGTTTTGCTCTTCCTCTATCTTGTCTAAAGCTTCCTTGGTGTC
TTTTATCTCTATCCTTTGATGCACACAATAGAGGGTTGCTACTGTATTATATAATGATCTAAGTTCTTCT
GATCCTGTCTGAAGGGATGGTTGTAGCTGTCCCAGTATTTGTCTACAGCCTTCTGATGTTTCTAACAGGC
CAGGATTAACTGCGAATCGTTCTAGCTCCCTGCTTGCCCATACTATATGTTTTAATTTATATTTTTTCTT
TCCCCCTGGCCTTAACCGAATTTTTTCCCATCGCGATCTAATTCTCCCCCGCTTAATACTGACGCTCTCG
CACCCATCTCTCTCCTTCTAGCCTCCGCTAGTCAAAATTTTTGGCGTACTCACCAGTCGCCGCCCCTCGC
CTCTTGCCGTGCGCGCTTCAGCAAGCCGAGTCCTGCGTCGAGAGAGCTCCTCTGGTTTCCCTTTCGCTTT
CAAGTCCCTGTTCGGGCGCCACTGCTAGAGATTTTCCACACTGACTAAAAGGGTCTGAGGGATCTCTAGT
TACCAGAGTCACACAACAGACGGGCACACACTACTTGAAGCACTCAAGGCAAGCTTTATTGAGGCTTAAG
CAGTGGGTTCCCTAGTTAGCCAGAGAGCTCCCAGGCTCAGATCTGGTCTAACCAGAGAGACCCAGTACAG
GCAAAACGCGCTGCTTATATAGACCTCCCACCGTACACGCCTACCGCCCATTTGCGTCAATGGGGCGGAG
TTGTTACGACATTTTGGAAAGTCCCGTTGATTTTGGTGCCAAAACAAACTCCCATTGACGTCAATGGGGT
GGAGACTTGGAAATCCCCGTGAGTCAAACCGCTATCCACGCCCATTGATGTACTGCCAAAACCGCATCAC
CATGGTAATAGCGATGACTAATACGTAGATGTACTGCCAAGTAGGAAAGTCCCATAAGGTCATGTACTGG
GCATAATGCCAGGCGGGCCATTTACCGTCATTGACGTCAATAGGGGGCGTACTTGGCATATGATACACTT
GATGTACTGCCAAGTGGGCAGTTTACCGTAAATACTCCACCCATTGACGTCAATGGAAAGTCCCTATTGG
CGTTACTATGGGAACATACGTCATTATTGACGTCAATGGGCGGGGGTCGTTGGGCGGTCAGCCAGGCGGG
CCATTTACCGTAAGTTATGTAACGCGGAACTCCATATATGGGCTATGAACTAATGACCCCGTAATTGATT
ACTATTAATAACTAGTCAATAATCAATGTCAACGCGTATATCTGGCCCGTACATCGCGAAGCAGCGCAAA
ACGCCTAACCCTAAGCAGATTCTTCATGCAATTGTCGGTCAAGCCTTGCCTTGTTGTAGCTTAAATTTTG
CTCGCGCACTACTCAGCGACCTCCAACACACAAGCAGGGAGCAGATACTGGCTTAACTATGCGGCATCAG
AGCAGATTGTACTGAGAGTGCACCATAGGGGATCGGGAGATCTCCCGATCCGTCGACGTCAGGTGGCACT
TTTCGGGGAAATGTGCGCGGAACCCCTATTTGTTTATTTTTCTAAATACATTCAAATATGTATCCGCTCA
TGAGACAATAACCCTGATAAATGCTTCAATAATATTGAAAAAGGAAGAGTATGAGTATTCAACATTTCCG
TGTCGCCCTTATTCCCTTTTTTGCGGCATTTTGCCTTCCTGTTTTTGCTCACCCAGAAACGCTGGTGAAA
GTAAAAGATGCTGAAGATCAGTTGGGTGCACGAGTGGGTTACATCGAACTGGATCTCAACAGCGGTAAGA
TCCTTGAGAGTTTTCGCCCCGAAGAACGTTTTCCAATGATGAGCACTTTTAAAGTTCTGCTATGTGGCGC
GGTATTATCCCGTATTGACGCCGGGCAAGAGCAACTCGGTCGCCGCATACACTATTCTCAGAATGACTTG
GTTGAGTACTCACCAGTCACAGAAAAGCATCTTACGGATGGCATGACAGTAAGAGAATTATGCAGTGCTG
CCATAACCATGAGTGATAACACTGCGGCCAACTTACTTCTGACAACGATCGGAGGACCGAAGGAGCTAAC
CGCTTTTTTGCACAACATGGGGGATCATGTAACTCGCCTTGATCGTTGGGAACCGGAGCTGAATGAAGCC
ATACCAAACGACGAGCGTGACACCACGATGCCTGTAGCAATGGCAACAACGTTGCGCAAACTATTAACTG
GCGAACTACTTACTCTAGCTTCCCGGCAACAATTAATAGACTGGATGGAGGCGGATAAAGTTGCAGGACC
ACTTCTGCGCTCGGCCCTTCCGGCTGGCTGGTTTATTGCTGATAAATCTGGAGCCGGTGAGCGTGGGTCT
CGCGGTATCATTGCAGCACTGGGGCCAGATGGTAAGCCCTCCCGTATCGTAGTTATCTACACGACGGGGA
GTCAGGCAACTATGGATGAACGAAATAGACAGATCGCTGAGATAGGTGCCTCACTGATTAAGCATTGGTA
ACTGTCAGACCAAGTTTACTCATATATACTTTAGATTGATTTAAAACTTCATTTTTAATTTAAAAGGATC
TAGGTGAAGATCCTTTTTGATAATCTCATGACCAAAATCCCTTAACGTGAGTTTTCGTTCCACTGAGCGT
CAGACCCCGTAGAAAAGATCAAAGGATCTTCTTGAGATCCTTTTTTTCTGCGCGTAATCTGCTGCTTGCA
AACAAAAAAACCACCGCTACCAGCGGTGGTTTGTTTGCCGGATCAAGAGCTACCAACTCTTTTTCCGAAG
GTAACTGGCTTCAGCAGAGCGCAGATACCAAATACTGTTCTTCTAGTGTAGCCGTAGTTAGGCCACCACT
TCAAGAACTCTGTAGCACCGCCTACATACCTCGCTCTGCTAATCCTGTTACCAGTGGCTGCTGCCAGTGG
CGATAAGTCGTGTCTTACCGGGTTGGACTCAAGACGATAGTTACCGGATAAGGCGCAGCGGTCGGGCTGA
ACGGGGGGTTCGTGCACACAGCCCAGCTTGGAGCGAACGACCTACACCGAACTGAGATACCTACAGCGTG
AGCTATGAGAAAGCGCCACGCTTCCCGAAGGGAGAAAGGCGGACAGGTATCCGGTAAGCGGCAGGGTCGG
AACAGGAGAGCGCACGAGGGAGCTTCCAGGGGGAAACGCCTGGTATCTTTATAGTCCTGTCGGGTTTCGC
CACCTCTGACTTGAGCGTCGATTTTTGTGATGCTCGTCAGGGGGGCGGAGCCTATGGAAAAACGCCAGCA
ACGCGGCCTTTTTACGGTTCCTGGCCTTTTGCTGGCCTTTTGCTCACATGTTCTTTCCTGCGTTATCCCC
TGATTCTGTGGATAACCGTATTACCGCCTTTGAGTGAGCTGATACCGCTCGCCGCAGCCGAACGACCGAG
CGCAGCGAGTCAGTGAGCGAGGAAGCGGAAGAGCGCCCAATACGCAAACCGCCTCTCCCCGCGCGTTGGC
CGATTCATTAATGCAGCTGGCACGACAGGTTTCCCGACTGGAAAGCGGGCAGTGAGCGCAACGCAATTAA
TGTGAGTTAGCTCACTCATTAGGCACCCCAGGCTTTACACTTTATGCTTCCGGCTCGTATGTTGTGTGGA
ATTGTGAGCGGATAACAATTTCACACAGGAAACAGCTATGACCATGATTACGCCAAGCTCTAGCTAGAGG
TCGACGGTATACAGACATGATAAGATACATTGATGAGTTTGGACAAACCACAACTAGAATGCAGTGAAAA
AAATGCTTTATTTGTGAAATTTGTGATGCTATTGCTTTATTTGTAACCATTATAAGCTGCAATAAACAAG
TTGGGGTGGGCGAAGAACTCCAGCATGAGATCCCCGCGCTGGAGGATCATCCAGCCGGCGTCCCGGAAAA
CGATTCCGAAGCCCAACCTTTCATAGAAGGCGGCGGTGGAATCGAAATCTCGTAGCACGTGTCAGTCCTG
CTCCTCGGCCACGAAGTGCACGCAGTTGCCGGCCGGGTCGCGCAGGGCGAACTCCCGCCCCCACGGCTGC
TCGCCGATCTCGGTCATGGCCGGCCCGGAGGCGTCCCGGAAGTTCGTGGACACGACCTCCGACCACTCGG
CGTACAGCTCGTCCAGGCCGCGCACCCACACCCAGGCCAGGGTGTTGTCCGGCACCACCTGGTCCTGGAC
CGCGCTGATGAACAGGGTCACGTCGTCCCGGACCACACCGGCGAAGTCGTCCTCCACGAAGTCCCGGGAG
AACCCGAGCCGGTCGGTCCAGAACTCGACCGCTCCGGCGACGTCGCGCGCGGTGAGCACCGGAACGGCAC
TGGTCAACTTGGCCATGGTTTAGTTCCTCACCTTGTCGTATTATACTATGCCGATATACTATGCCGATGA
TTAATTGTCAACACGTGCTGATCAGATCCGAAAATGGATATACAAGCTCCCGGGAGCTTTTTGCAAAAGC
CTAGGCCTCCAAAAAAGCCTCCTCACTACTTCTGGAATAGCTCAGAGGCAGAGGCGGCCTCGGCCTCTGC
ATAAATAAAAAAAATTAGTCAGCCATGGGGCGGAGAATGGGCGGAACTGGGCGGAGTTAGGGGCGGGATG
GGCGGAGTTAGGGGCGGGACTATGGTTGCTGACTAATTGAGATGCATGCTTTGCATACTTCTGCCTGCTG
GGGAGCCTGGGGACTTTCCACACCTGGTTGCTGACTAATTGAGATGCATGCTTTGCATACTTCTGCCTGC
TGGGGAGCCTGGGGACTTTCCACACCCTAACTGACACACATTCCACAGAATTAATTCGCGTTAAATTTTT
GTTAAATCAGCTCATTTTTTAACCAATAGGCCGAAATCGGCAAAATCCCTTATAAATCAAAAGAATAGAC
CGAGATAGGGT
[37 nt withheld, positions 5052-5088]
AAAGAACGTGGACTCCAACGTCAAAGG
[49 nt withheld, positions 5116-5164]
T
[91 nt withheld, positions 5166-5256]
G
[124 nt withheld, positions 5258-5381]
GGGGATACCCCCTAGAGCCCCAGCTGGTTCTTTCCGCCTCAGAAGCCATAGAGCCCACCGCATCCCCAGC
ATGCCTGCTATTGTCTTCCCAATCCTCCCCCTTGCTGTCCTGCCCCACCCCACCCCCCAGAATAGAATGA
CACCTACTCAGACAATGCGATGCAATTTCCTCATTTTATTAGGAAAGGACAGTGGGAGTGGCACCTTCCA
GGGTCAAGGAAGGCACGGGGGAGGGGCAAACAACAGATGGCTGGCAACTAGAAGGCACAGTCGAGGCTGA
TCAGCGGGTTTAAACGGGCCCTGCTAGAGATTTTCCACACTGACTAAAAGGGTCTGAGGGATCTCTAGTT
ACCAGAGTCACACAACAGACGGGCACACACTACTTGAAGCACTCAAGGCAAGCTTTATTGAGGCTTAAGC
AGTGGGTTCCCTAGTTAGCCAGAGAGCTCCCAGGCTCAGATCTGGTCTAACCAGAGAGACCCAGTACAGT
CCGGATGCAGCTCTCGGGCCATGTGATGAAATGCTAGGCGGCTGTCAAACCTCCACTCTAATACTTCTCT
CTCCGGGTCATCCATCCCATGCAGGCTCACAGGGTGTAACAAGCGGGTGTTCTCTCCTTCATTGGCTTCT
TCTACCTTCTCTTGCTCAACTGGTACTAGCTTGTAGCACCATCCAAAGGTCAGTGGATATCTGATCCCTG
GCCCTGGTGTGTAGTTCTGCCAATCAGGGAAGTAGCCTTGTGTGTGGTAGATCCACAGATCAAGGATATC
TTGTCTTCGTTGGGAGTGAATTAGCCCTTCCAGTCCCCCCTTTTCTTTTAAAAAGTGGCTAAGATCTACA
GCTGCCTTGTAAGTCATTGGTCTTAAAGGTACCTGAGGTGTGACTGGAAAACCCACCTCCTCCTCCTCTT
GTGCTTCTAGCCAGGCACAATCAGCATTGGTAGCTGCTGTATTGCTACTTGTGATTGCTCCATGTTTTTC
TAGGTCTCGAGGTCGACGGTATCGATTGCAAAGATGGATAAAGTTTTAAACAGAGAGGAATCTTTGCAGC
TAATGGACCTTCTAGGTCTTGAAAGGAGTGGGAATTGGCTCCGGTGCCCGTCAGTGGGCAGAGCGCACAT
CGCCCACAGTCCCCGAGAAGTTGGGGGGAGGGGTCGGCAATTGAACCGGTGCCTAGAGAAGGTGGCGCGG
GGTAAACTGGGAAAGTGATGTCGTGTACTGGCTCCGCCTTTTTCCCGAGGGTGGGGGAGAACCGTATATA
AGTGCAGTAGTCGCCGTGAACGTTCTTTTTCGCAACGGGTTTGCCGCCAGAACACAGGTAAGTGCCGTGT
GTGGTTCCCGCGGGCCTGGCCTCTTTACGGGTTATGGCCCTTGCGTGCCTTGAATTACTTCCACCTGGCT
GCAGTACGTGATTCTTGATCCCGAGCTTCGGGTTGGAAGTGGGTGGGAGAGTTCGAGGCCTTGCGCTTAA
GGAGCCCCTTCGCCTCGTGCTTGAGTTGAGGCCTGGCCTGGGCGCTGGGGCCGCCGCGTGCGAATCTGGT
GGCACCTTCGCGCCTGTCTCGCTGCTTTCGATAAGTCTCTAGCCATTTAAAATTTTTGATGACCTGCTGC
GACGCTTTTTTTCTGGCAAGATAGTCTTGTAAATGCGGGCCAAGATCTGCACACTGGTATTTCGGTTTTT
GGGGCCGCGGGCGGCGACGGGGCCCGTGCGTCCCAGCGCACATGTTCGGCGAGGCGGGGCCTGCGAGCGC
GGCCACCGAGAATCGGACGGGGGTAGTCTCAAGCTGGCCGGCCTGCTCTGGTGCCTGGCCTCGCGCCGCC
GTGTATCGCCCCGCCCTGGGCGGCAAGGCTGGCCCGGTCGGCACCAGTTGCGTGAGCGGAAAGATGGCCG
CTTCCCGGCCCTGCTGCAGGGAGCTCAAAATGAAGGACGCGGCGCTCGGGAGAGCGGGCGGGTGAGTCAC
CCACACAAAGGAAAAGGGCCTTTCCGTCCTCAGCCGTCGCTTCATGTGACTCCACGGAGTACCGGGCGCC
GTCCAGGCACCTCGATTAGTTCTCGAGCTTTTGGAGTACGTCGTCTTTAGGTTGGGGGGAGGGGTTTTAT
GCGATGGAGTTTCCCCACACTGAGTGGGTGGAGACTGAAGTTAGGCCAGCTTGGCACTTGATGTAATTCT
CCTTGGAATTTGCCCTTTTTGAGTTTGGATCTTGGTTCATTCTCAAGCCTCAGACAGTGGTTCAAAGTTT
TTTTCTTCCATTTCAGGTGTCGTGACGTACGGCCACCATGGCTTCAAACTTTACTCAGTTCGTGCTCGTG
GACAATGGTGGGACAGGGGATGTGACAGTGGCTCCTTCTAATTTCGCTAATGGGGTGGCAGAGTGGATCA
GCTCCAACTCACGGAGCCAGGCCTACAAGGTGACATGCAGCGTCAGGCAGTCTAGTGCCCAGAAGAGAAA
GTATACCATCAAGGTGGAGGTCCCCAAAGTGGCTACCCAGACAGTGGGCGGAGTCGAACTGCCTGTCGCC
GCTTGGAGGTCCTACCTGAACATGGAGCTCACTATCCCAATTTTCGCTACCAATTCTGACTGTGAACTCA
TCGTGAAGGCAATGCAGGGGCTCCTCAAAGACGGTAATCCTATCCCTTCCGCCATCGCCGCTAACTCAGG
TATCTACAGCGCTGGAGGAGGTGGAAGCGGAGGAGGAGGAAGCGGAGGAGGAGGTAGCGGACCTAAGAAA
AAGAGGAAGGTGGCGGCCGCTGGATCCCCTTCAGGGCAGATCAGCAACCAGGCCCTGGCTCTGGCCCCTA
GCTCCGCTCCAGTGCTGGCCCAGACTATGGTGCCCTCTAGTGCTATGGTGCCTCTGGCCCAGCCACCTGC
TCCAGCCCCTGTGCTGACCCCAGGACCACCCCAGTCACTGAGCGCTCCAGTGCCCAAGTCTACACAGGCC
GGCGAGGGGACTCTGAGTGAAGCTCTGCTGCACCTGCAGTTCGACGCTGATGAGGACCTGGGAGCTCTGC
TGGGGAACAGCACCGATCCCGGAGTGTTCACAGATCTGGCCTCCGTGGACAACTCTGAGTTTCAGCAGCT
GCTGAATCAGGGCGTGTCCATGTCTCATAGTACAGCCGAACCAATGCTGATGGAGTACCCCGAAGCCATT
ACCCGGCTGGTGACCGGCAGCCAGCGGCCCCCCGACCCCGCTCCAACTCCCCTGGGAACCAGCGGCCTGC
CTAATGGGCTGTCCGGAGATGAAGACTTCTCAAGCATCGCTGATATGGACTTTAGTGCCCTGCTGTCACA
GATTTCCTCTAGTGGGCAGGGAGGAGGTGGAAGCGGCTTCAGCGTGGACACCAGTGCCCTGCTGGACCTG
TTCAGCCCCTCGGTGACCGTGCCCGACATGAGCCTGCCTGACCTTGACAGCAGCCTGGCCAGTATCCAAG
AGCTCCTGTCTCCCCAGGAGCCCCCCAGGCCTCCCGAGGCAGAGAACAGCAGCCCGGATTCAGGGAAGCA
GCTGGTGCACTACACAGCGCAGCCGCTGTTCCTGCTGGACCCCGGCTCCGTGGACACCGGGAGCAACGAC
CTGCCGGTGCTGTTTGAGCTGGGAGAGGGCTCCTACTTCTCCGAAGGGGACGGCTTCGCCGAGGACCCCA
CCATCTCCCTGCTGACAGGCTCGGAGCCTCCCAAAGCCAAGGACCCCACTGTCTCCTGTACAGGCAGTGG
AGAGGGCAGAGGAAGTCTGCTAACATGCGGTGACGTCGAGGAGAATCCTGGCCCAACCATGAAAAAGCCT
GAACTCACCGCTACCTCTGTCGAGAAGTTTCTGATCGAAAAGTTCGACAGCGTCTCCGACCTGATGCAGC
TCTCCGAGGGCGAAGAATCTCGGGCTTTCAGCTTCGATGTGGGAGGGCGTGGATATGTCCTGCGGGTGAA
TAGCTGCGCCGATGGTTTCTACAAAGATCGCTATGTTTATCGGCACTTTGCATCCGCCGCTCTCCCTATT
CCCGAAGTGCTTGACATTGGGGAGTTCAGCGAGAGCCTGACCTATTGCATCTCCCGCCGTGCACAGGGTG
TCACCTTGCAAGACCTGCCTGAAACCGAACTGCCCGCTGTTCTCCAGCCCGTCGCCGAGGCCATGGATGC
CATCGCTGCCGCCGATCTTAGCCAGACCAGCGGGTTCGGCCCATTCGGACCTCAAGGAATCGGTCAATAC
ACTACATGGCGCGATTTCATCTGCGCTATTGCTGATCCCCATGTGTATCACTGGCAAACTGTGATGGACG
ACACCGTCAGTGCCTCCGTCGCCCAGGCTCTCGATGAGCTGATGCTTTGGGCCGAGGACTGCCCCGAAGT
CCGGCACCTCGTGCACGCCGATTTCGGCTCCAACAATGTCCTGACCGACAATGGCCGCATAACAGCCGTC
ATTGACTGGAGCGAGGCCATGTTCGGGGATTCCCAATACGAGGTCGCCAACATCTTCTTCTGGAGGCCCT
GGTTGGCTTGTATGGAGCAGCAGACCCGCTACTTCGAGCGGAGGCATCCCGAGCTTGCAGGATCTCCTCG
GCTCCGGGCTTATATGCTCCGCATTGGTCTTGACCAACTCTATCAGAGCTTGGTTGACGGCAATTTCGAT
GATGCAGCTTGGGCTCAGGGTCGCTGCGACGCAATCGTCCGGTCCGGAGCCGGGACTGTCGGGCGTACAC
AAATCGCCCGCAGAAGCGCTGCCGTCTGGACCGATGGCTGTGTGGAAGTGCTCGCCGATAGTGGAAACAG
ACGCCCCAGCACTCGTCCTAGGGCAAAGGATCTGCAGTAATGAGAATTCGATATCAAGCTTATCGGTAAT
CAACCTCTGGATTACAAAATTTGTGAAAGATTGACTGGTATTCTTAACTATGTTGCTCCTTTTACGCTAT
GTGGATACGCTGCTTTAATGCCTTTGTATCATGCTATTGCTTCCCGTATGGCTTTCATTTTCTCCTCCTT
GTATAAATCCTGGTTGCTGTCTCTTTATGAGGAGTTGTGGCCCGTTGTCAGGCAACGTGGCGTGGTGTGC
ACTGTGTTTGCTGACGCAACCCCCACTGGTTGGGGCATTGCCACCACCTGTCAGCTCCTTTCCGGGACTT
TCGCTTTCCCCCTCCCTATTGCCACGGCGGAACTCATCGCCGCCTGCCTTGCCCGCTGCTGGACAGGGGC
TCGGCTGTTGGGCACTGACAATTCCGTGGTGTTGTCGGGGAAATCATCGTCCTTTCCTTGGCTGCTCGCC
TGTGTTGCCACCTGGATTCTGCGCGGGACGTCCTTCTGCTACGTCCCTTCGGCCCTCAATCCAGCGGACC
TTCCTTCCCGCGGCCTGCTGCCGGCTCTGCGGCCTCTTCCGCGTCTTCGCCTTCGCCCTCAGACGAGTCG
GATCTCCCTTTGGGCCGCCTCCCCGCATCGCTAGCTAATTAACCAAACTGGATCTCTGCTGTCCCTGTAA
TAAACCCGAAAATTTTGAATTTTTGTAATTTGTTTTTGTAATTCTTTAGTTTGTATGTCTGTTGCTATTA
TGTCTACTATTCTTTCCCCTGCACTGTACCCCCCAATCCCCCCTTTTCTTTTAAAATTGTGGATGAATAC
TGCCATTTGTCTGCAGAATTGGCGCACGCAGTGCCGATCCGTTCACTAATCGAATGGATCTGTCTCTGTC
TCTCTCTCCACCTTCTTCTTCTATTCCTTCGGGCCTGTCGGGTCCCCTCGGGGTTGGGAGGTGGGTCTGA
AACGATAATGGTGAATATCCCTGCCTAACTCTATTCACTATAGAAAGTACAGCAAAAACTATTCTTAAAC
CTACCAAGCCTCCTACTATCATTATGAATAATTTTATATACCACAGCCAATTTGTTATGTTAAACCAATT
CCACAAACTTGCCCATTTATCTAATTCCAATAATTCTTGTTCATTCTTTTCTTGCTGGTTTTGCGATTCT
TCAATTAAGGAGTGTATTAAGCTTGTGTAATTGTTAATTTCTCTGTCCCACTCCATCCAGGTCGTGTGAT
TCCAAATCTGTTCCAGAGATTTATTACTCCAACTAGCATTCCAAGGCACAGCAGTGGTGCAAATGAGTTT
TCCAGAGCAACCCCAAATCCCCAGGAGCTGTTGATCCTTTAGGTATCTTTCCACAGCCAGGATTCTTGCC
TGGAGCTGCTTGATGCCCCAGACTGTGAGTTGCAACAGATGCTGTTGCGCCTCAATAGCCCTCAGCAAAT
TGTTCTGCTGCTGCACTATACCAGACAATAATTGTCTGGCCTGTACCGTCAGCGTCATTGACGCTGCGCC
CATAGTGCTTCCTGCTGCTCCCAAGAACCCAAGGAACAAAGCTCCTATTCCCACTGCT
